Addgene plasmid #155083: pLCHKO_Ptbp_ex8_3
Purpose: Lentiviral plasmid for expressing U6 driven hybrid guide (hg)RNA for deletion of mouse Ptbp exon 8 using SpCas9 and LbCas12a nucleases (CHyMErA system)
Depositing lab: Benjamin Blencowe & Jason Moffat. Depositing organization: University of Toronto. Publication: Genetic interaction mapping and exon-resolution functional genomics with a hybrid Cas9-Cas12a platform. Gonatopoulos-Pournatzis T, Aregger M, Brown KR, Farhangmehr S, Braunschweig U, Ward HN, Ha KCH, Weiss A, Billmann M, Durbic T, Myers CL, Blencowe BJ, Moffat J. Nat Biotechnol. 2020 May;38(5):638-648. doi: 10.1038/s41587-020-0437-z. Epub 2020 Mar 16. PubMed 32249828.
Backbone
  Vector backbone: pLCHKO
  Backbone size w/o insert (bp): 7481
  Vector type: Mammalian Expression, Lentiviral, CRISPR
  Selectable markers: Puromycin
Growth in bacteria
  Bacterial resistance: Ampicillin, 100 μg/mL
  Growth temperature: 30°C
  Growth strain: NEB Stable
  Copy number: High Copy
Gene/Insert
  Gene/Insert name: (hg)RNA for deletion of mouse Ptbp exon 8 using SpCas9 and LbCas12a nucleases
  gRNA/shRNA sequence: TCCATAGACCGGGATGCCACgtttcagagctatgctggaaacagcatagcaagttgaaataaggctagtccgttatcaacttgaaaaagtggcaccgagtcggtgctaatttctactaagtgtagatGTAAGATGCTGTACTGAGAC
  Species: M. musculus (mouse)
  Insert size (bp): 147
  Promoter: U6
  Cloning method: Restriction Enzyme; 5′ cloning site BfuAI (destroyed during cloning); 3′ cloning site BfuAI (destroyed during cloning)
  Sequencing primers: 5′ actatcatatgcttaccgtaac
Terms and licenses: Academic/Nonprofit Terms; Industry Terms: Not Available to Industry
Depositor comments: U6-driven hgRNA cassette encoded on anti-sense strand
How to cite: pLCHKO_Ptbp_ex8_3 was a gift from Benjamin Blencowe & Jason Moffat (Addgene plasmid # 155083 ; http://n2t.net/addgene:155083 ; RRID:Addgene_155083)
