[The description below was written by a language model from this plasmid's Addgene catalogue record and pLannotate feature annotations shown in this document.]
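Description:
pLCHKO_Ptbp_ex8_3 is a third-generation-style, self-inactivating HIV-1 lentiviral transfer plasmid built on the pLCHKO backbone, used to deliver a single hybrid guide RNA (hgRNA) of the CHyMErA system into mammalian cells. In bacteria it is maintained through a high-copy ColE1/pUC-type origin and an ampicillin resistance gene. The backbone also carries an f1 origin, an SV40 origin and poly(A) signal, and remnants of lac/lacZα and T3/T7 promoter sequences. The viral portion consists of an RSV promoter fused to a truncated 5' LTR, the Ψ packaging signal with a gag fragment, the RRE for Rev-dependent export of the genomic RNA, a cPPT/CTS, a WPRE and a ΔU3 3' LTR. As a result, integrated proviruses lack LTR promoter activity and expression relies on the internal promoters.

The payload is a 147 bp hgRNA transcribed from a human U6 RNA polymerase III promoter. The depositor notes, and the feature table confirms, that this cassette lies on the antisense strand relative to the viral genome. The hgRNA fuses an SpCas9 spacer and tracrRNA-type scaffold to an LbCas12a direct repeat and a second spacer. Cas12a processing of the single transcript therefore yields two functional guides, one for each nuclease. Here the pair is designed to delete exon 8 of the mouse gene the record calls Ptbp, and the "_3" suffix suggests it is one of several guide designs, though the record does not say so. Downstream, a human PGK promoter drives puromycin N-acetyltransferase for selection of transduced cells. The nucleases are not encoded on this plasmid, so target cells must express SpCas9 and LbCas12a separately. The construct is used for exon-resolution loss-of-function studies.
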