Features (pLannotate 1.2.2; 27 found; start..end, strand, type, name):
    618..710     +  CDS            lacI (fragment): lac repressor; lacI; The lac repressor binds to the lac operator to inhibit transcription in E. coli. This inhibition can be relieved by adding lactose or isopropyl-β-D-thiogalactopyranoside (IPTG).
    723..744     +  protein_bind   CAP binding site: CAP binding activates transcription in the presence of cAMP. E. coli catabolite activator protein
    759..789     +  promoter       lac promoter: promoter for the E. coli lac operon
    797..813     +  protein_bind   lac operator: The lac repressor binds to the lac operator to inhibit transcription in E. coli. This inhibition can be relieved by adding lactose or isopropyl-β-D-thiogalactopyranoside (IPTG). lac repressor encoded by lacI
    858..876     +  promoter       T3 promoter: promoter for bacteriophage T3 RNA polymerase
    904..1130    +  promoter       RSV promoter: Rous sarcoma virus enhancer/promoter
   1131..1311    +  LTR            5' LTR (truncated): truncated 5' long terminal repeat (LTR) from HIV-1
   1358..1483    +  misc_feature   HIV-1 Ψ: packaging signal of human immunodeficiency virus type 1
   1467..1830    +  CDS            HIV-1 gag (fragment): gag protein from human immunodeficiency virus 1; gag
   1976..2209    +  misc_feature   RRE: The Rev response element (RRE) of HIV-1 allows for Rev-dependent mRNA export from the nucleus to the cytoplasm.
   2586..2612    +  CDS            Rev (fragment): human immunodeficiency virus 1 (HIV-1) Rev protein; rev; enhances nuclear export of unspliced and incompletely spliced viral mRNAs
   2671..2738    -  misc_RNA       tracrRNA (fragment): trans-activating CRISPR RNA for the Streptococcus pyogenes CRISPR/Cas9 system
   2786..3026    -  promoter       U6 promoter: RNA polymerase III promoter for human U6 snRNA
   3068..3185    +  misc_feature   cPPT/CTS: central polypurine tract and central termination sequence of HIV-1
   3244..3744    +  promoter       hPGK promoter: human phosphoglycerate kinase 1 promoter
   3766..4365    +  CDS            PuroR (fragment): puromycin N-acetyltransferase; pac from Streptomyces; confers resistance to puromycin
   4381..4969    +  misc_feature   WPRE: woodchuck hepatitis virus posttranscriptional regulatory element
   5020..5039    +  misc_feature   cPPT/CTS (fragment): central polypurine tract and central termination sequence of HIV-1
   5041..5274    +  LTR            3' LTR (ΔU3): self-inactivating 3' long terminal repeat (LTR) from HIV-1
   5352..5473    +  polyA_signal   SV40 poly(A) signal: SV40 polyadenylation signal
   5513..5648    +  rep_origin     SV40 ori: SV40 origin of replication
   5669..5687    -  promoter       T7 promoter: promoter for bacteriophage T7 RNA polymerase
   5695..5850    +  CDS            lacZα (fragment): LacZα fragment of β-galactosidase; lacZ fragment
   5855..6283    +  rep_origin     f1 ori (sequence partly withheld): f1 bacteriophage origin of replication; arrow indicates direction of (+) strand synthesis
   6336..6440    +  promoter       AmpR promoter: bla
   6441..7301    +  CDS            AmpR: β-lactamase; bla; confers resistance to ampicillin, carbenicillin, and related antibiotics
   7472..435     +  rep_origin     ori (across the origin): high-copy-number ColE1/pMB1/pBR322/pUC origin of replication
>Addgene plasmid #155083 | pLCHKO_Ptbp_ex8_3 | addgene full sequence | sequence record 308532 | Addgene NGS Result
GTGTAGCCGTAGTTAGGCCACCACTTCAAGAACTCTGTAGCACCGCCTACATACCTCGCTCTGCTAATCC
TGTTACCAGTGGCTGCTGCCAGTGGCGATAAGTCGTGTCTTACCGGGTTGGACTCAAGACGATAGTTACC
GGATAAGGCGCAGCGGTCGGGCTGAACGGGGGGTTCGTGCACACAGCCCAGCTTGGAGCGAACGACCTAC
ACCGAACTGAGATACCTACAGCGTGAGCTATGAGAAAGCGCCACGCTTCCCGAAGGGAGAAAGGCGGACA
GGTATCCGGTAAGCGGCAGGGTCGGAACAGGAGAGCGCACGAGGGAGCTTCCAGGGGGAAACGCCTGGTA
TCTTTATAGTCCTGTCGGGTTTCGCCACCTCTGACTTGAGCGTCGATTTTTGTGATGCTCGTCAGGGGGG
CGGAGCCTATGGAAAAACGCCAGCAACGCGGCCTTTTTACGGTTCCTGGCCTTTTGCTGGCCTTTTGCTC
ACATGTTCTTTCCTGCGTTATCCCCTGATTCTGTGGATAACCGTATTACCGCCTTTGAGTGAGCTGATAC
CGCTCGCCGCAGCCGAACGACCGAGCGCAGCGAGTCAGTGAGCGAGGAAGCGGAAGAGCGCCCAATACGC
AAACCGCCTCTCCCCGCGCGTTGGCCGATTCATTAATGCAGCTGGCACGACAGGTTTCCCGACTGGAAAG
CGGGCAGTGAGCGCAACGCAATTAATGTGAGTTAGCTCACTCATTAGGCACCCCAGGCTTTACACTTTAT
GCTTCCGGCTCGTATGTTGTGTGGAATTGTGAGCGGATAACAATTTCACACAGGAAACAGCTATGACCAT
GATTACGCCAAGCGCGCAATTAACCCTCACTAAAGGGAACAAAAGCTGGAGCTGCAAGCTTAATGTAGTC
TTATGCAATACTCTTGTAGTCTTGCAACATGGTAACGATGAGTTAGCAACATGCCTTACAAGGAGAGAAA
AAGCACCGTGCATGCCGATTGGTGGAAGTAAGGTGGTACGATCGTGCCTTATTAGGAAGGCAACAGACGG
GTCTGACATGGATTGGACGAACCACTGAATTGCCGCATTGCAGAGATATTGTATTTAAGTGCCTAGCTCG
ATACATAAACGGGTCTCTCTGGTTAGACCAGATCTGAGCCTGGGAGCTCTCTGGCTAACTAGGGAACCCA
CTGCTTAAGCCTCAATAAAGCTTGCCTTGAGTGCTTCAAGTAGTGTGTGCCCGTCTGTTGTGTGACTCTG
GTAACTAGAGATCCCTCAGACCCTTTTAGTCAGTGTGGAAAATCTCTAGCAGTGGCGCCCGAACAGGGAC
TTGAAAGCGAAAGGGAAACCAGAGGAGCTCTCTCGACGCAGGACTCGGCTTGCTGAAGCGCGCACGGCAA
GAGGCGAGGGGCGGCGACTGGTGAGTACGCCAAAAATTTTGACTAGCGGAGGCTAGAAGGAGAGAGATGG
GTGCGAGAGCGTCAGTATTAAGCGGGGGAGAATTAGATCGCGATGGGAAAAAATTCGGTTAAGGCCAGGG
GGAAAGAAAAAATATAAATTAAAACATATAGTATGGGCAAGCAGGGAGCTAGAACGATTCGCAGTTAATC
CTGGCCTGTTAGAAACATCAGAAGGCTGTAGACAAATACTGGGACAGCTACAACCATCCCTTCAGACAGG
ATCAGAAGAACTTAGATCATTATATAATACAGTAGCAACCCTCTATTGTGTGCATCAAAGGATAGAGATA
AAAGACACCAAGGAAGCTTTAGACAAGATAGAGGAAGAGCAAAACAAAAGTAAGACCACCGCACAGCAAG
CGGCCGCTGATCTTCAGACCTGGAGGAGGAGATATGAGGGACAATTGGAGAAGTGAATTATATAAATATA
AAGTAGTAAAAATTGAACCATTAGGAGTAGCACCCACCAAGGCAAAGAGAAGAGTGGTGCAGAGAGAAAA
AAGAGCAGTGGGAATAGGAGCTTTGTTCCTTGGGTTCTTGGGAGCAGCAGGAAGCACTATGGGCGCAGCG
TCAATGACGCTGACGGTACAGGCCAGACAATTATTGTCTGGTATAGTGCAGCAGCAGAACAATTTGCTGA
GGGCTATTGAGGCGCAACAGCATCTGTTGCAACTCACAGTCTGGGGCATCAAGCAGCTCCAGGCAAGAAT
CCTGGCTGTGGAAAGATACCTAAAGGATCAACAGCTCCTGGGGATTTGGGGTTGCTCTGGAAAACTCATT
TGCACCACTGCTGTGCCTTGGAATGCTAGTTGGAGTAATAAATCTCTGGAACAGATTTGGAATCACACGA
CCTGGATGGAGTGGGACAGAGAAATTAACAATTACACAAGCTTAATACACTCCTTAATTGAAGAATCGCA
AAACCAGCAAGAAAAGAATGAACAAGAATTATTGGAATTAGATAAATGGGCAAGTTTGTGGAATTGGTTT
AACATAACAAATTGGCTGTGGTATATAAAATTATTCATAATGATAGTAGGAGGCTTGGTAGGTTTAAGAA
TAGTTTTTGCTGTACTTTCTATAGTGAATAGAGTTAGGCAGGGATATTCACCATTATCGTTTCAGACCCA
CCTCCCAACCCCGAGGGGACCCAGAGAATTCAAAAAAAAGTCTCAGTACAGCATCTTACATCTACACTTA
GTAGAAATTAGCACCGACTCGGTGCCACTTTTTCAAGTTGATAACGGACTAGCCTTATTTCAACTTGCTA
TGCTGTTTCCAGCATAGCTCTGAAACGTGGCATCCCGGTCTATGGACGGTACCTCGTCCTTTCCACAAGA
TATATAAAGCCAAGAAATCGAAATACTTTCAAGTTACGGTAAGCATATGATAGTCCATTTTAAAACATAA
TTTTAAAACTGCAAACTACCCAAGAAATTATTACTTTCTACGTCACGTATTTTGTACTAATATCTTTGTG
TTTACAGTCAAATTAATTCTAATTATCTCTCTAACAGCCTTGTATCGTATATGCAAATATGAAGGAATCA
TGGGAAATAGGCCCTCGAATTCTAGATCTTGAGACAAATGGCAGTATTCATCCACAATTTTAAAAGAAAA
GGGGGGATTGGGGGGTACAGTGCAGGGGAAAGAATAGTAGACATAATAGCAACAGACATACAAACTAAAG
AATTACAAAAACAAATTACAAAAATTCAAAATTTTCGGGTTTATTACAGGGACAGCAGAGATCCACTTTG
GCGCCGGCTCGAGGGGGCCCGGGTTGCGCCTTTTCCAAGGCAGCCCTGGGTTTGCGCAGGGACGCGGCTG
CTCTGGGCGTGGTTCCGGGAAACGCAGCGGCGCCGACCCTGGGTCTCGCACATTCTTCACGTCCGTTCGC
AGCGTCACCCGGATCTTCGCCGCTACCCTTGTGGGCCCCCCGGCGACGCTTCCTGCTCCGCCCCTAAGTC
GGGAAGGTTCCTTGCGGTTCGCGGCGTGCCGGACGTGACAAACGGAAGCCGCAGCTCACACTAGTACCCT
CGCAGACGGACAGCGCCAGGGAGCAATGGCAGCGCGCCGACCGCGATGGGCTGTGGCCAATAGCGGCTGC
TCAGCAGGGCGCGCCGAGAGCAGCGGCCGGGAAGGGGCGGTGCGGGAGGCGGGGTGTGGGGCGGTAGTGT
GGGCCCTGTTCCTGCCCGCGCGGTGTTCCGCATTCTGCAAGCCTCCGGAGCGCACGTCGGCAGTCGGCTC
CCTCGTTGACCGAATCACCGACCTCTCTCCCCAGGGGGATCCACCGGAGCTTACCATGACCGAGTACAAG
CCCACGGTGCGCCTCGCCACCCGCGACGACGTCCCCAGGGCCGTACGCACCCTCGCCGCCGCGTTCGCCG
ACTACCCCGCCACGCGCCACACCGTCGATCCGGACCGCCACATCGAGCGGGTCACCGAGCTGCAAGAACT
CTTCCTCACGCGCGTCGGGCTCGACATCGGCAAGGTGTGGGTCGCGGACGACGGCGCCGCCGTGGCGGTC
TGGACCACGCCGGAGAGCGTCGAAGCGGGGGCGGTGTTCGCCGAGATCGGCCCGCGCATGGCCGAGTTGA
GCGGTTCCCGGCTGGCCGCGCAGCAACAGATGGAAGGCCTCCTGGCGCCGCACCGGCCCAAGGAGCCCGC
GTGGTTCCTGGCCACCGTCGGTGTTTCGCCCGACCACCAGGGCAAGGGTCTGGGCAGCGCCGTCGTGCTC
CCCGGAGTGGAGGCGGCCGAGCGCGCCGGGGTGCCCGCCTTCCTGGAGACCTCCGCGCCCCGCAACCTCC
CCTTCTACGAGCGGCTCGGCTTCACCGTCACCGCCGACGTCGAGGTGCCCGAAGGACCGCGCACCTGGTG
CATGACCCGCAAGCCCGGTGCCTGAACGCGTTAAGTCGACAATCAACCTCTGGATTACAAAATTTGTGAA
AGATTGACTGGTATTCTTAACTATGTTGCTCCTTTTACGCTATGTGGATACGCTGCTTTAATGCCTTTGT
ATCATGCTATTGCTTCCCGTATGGCTTTCATTTTCTCCTCCTTGTATAAATCCTGGTTGCTGTCTCTTTA
TGAGGAGTTGTGGCCCGTTGTCAGGCAACGTGGCGTGGTGTGCACTGTGTTTGCTGACGCAACCCCCACT
GGTTGGGGCATTGCCACCACCTGTCAGCTCCTTTCCGGGACTTTCGCTTTCCCCCTCCCTATTGCCACGG
CGGAACTCATCGCCGCCTGCCTTGCCCGCTGCTGGACAGGGGCTCGGCTGTTGGGCACTGACAATTCCGT
GGTGTTGTCGGGGAAATCATCGTCCTTTCCTTGGCTGCTCGCCTGTGTTGCCACCTGGATTCTGCGCGGG
ACGTCCTTCTGCTACGTCCCTTCGGCCCTCAATCCAGCGGACCTTCCTTCCCGCGGCCTGCTGCCGGCTC
TGCGGCCTCTTCCGCGTCTTCGCCTTCGCCCTCAGACGAGTCGGATCTCCCTTTGGGCCGCCTCCCCGCG
TCGACTTTAAGACCAATGACTTACAAGGCAGCTGTAGATCTTAGCCACTTTTTAAAAGAAAAGGGGGGAC
TGGAAGGGCTAATTCACTCCCAACGAAGACAAGATCTGCTTTTTGCTTGTACTGGGTCTCTCTGGTTAGA
CCAGATCTGAGCCTGGGAGCTCTCTGGCTAACTAGGGAACCCACTGCTTAAGCCTCAATAAAGCTTGCCT
TGAGTGCTTCAAGTAGTGTGTGCCCGTCTGTTGTGTGACTCTGGTAACTAGAGATCCCTCAGACCCTTTT
AGTCAGTGTGGAAAATCTCTAGCAGTACGTATAGTAGTTCATGTCATCTTATTATTCAGTATTTATAACT
TGCAAAGAAATGAATATCAGAGAGTGAGAGGAACTTGTTTATTGCAGCTTATAATGGTTACAAATAAAGC
AATAGCATCACAAATTTCACAAATAAAGCATTTTTTTCACTGCATTCTAGTTGTGGTTTGTCCAAACTCA
TCAATGTATCTTATCATGTCTGGCTCTAGCTATCCCGCCCCTAACTCCGCCCATCCCGCCCCTAACTCCG
CCCAGTTCCGCCCATTCTCCGCCCCATGGCTGACTAATTTTTTTTATTTATGCAGAGGCCGAGGCCGCCT
CGGCCTCTGAGCTATTCCAGAAGTAGTGAGGAGGCTTTTTTGGAGGCCTAGGGACGTACCCAATTCGCCC
TATAGTGAGTCGTATTACGCGCGCTCACTGGCCGTCGTTTTACAACGTCGTGACTGGGAAAACCCTGGCG
TTACCCAACTTAATCGCCTTGCAGCACATCCCCCTTTCGCCAGCTGGCGTAATAGCGAAGAGGCCCGCAC
CGATCGCCCTTCCCAACAGTTGCGCAGCCTGAATGGCGAATGGG
[124 nt withheld, positions 5855-5978]
C
[91 nt withheld, positions 5980-6070]
A
[49 nt withheld, positions 6072-6120]
CCTTTGACGTTGGAGTCCACGTTCTTT
[37 nt withheld, positions 6148-6184]
ACCCTATCTCGGTCTATTCTTTTGATTTATAAGGGATTTTGCCGATTTCGGCCTATTGGTTAAAAAATGA
GCTGATTTAACAAAAATTTAACGCGAATTTTAACAAAATATTAACGCTTACAATTTAGGTGGCACTTTTC
GGGGAAATGTGCGCGGAACCCCTATTTGTTTATTTTTCTAAATACATTCAAATATGTATCCGCTCATGAG
ACAATAACCCTGATAAATGCTTCAATAATATTGAAAAAGGAAGAGTATGAGTATTCAACATTTCCGTGTC
GCCCTTATTCCCTTTTTTGCGGCATTTTGCCTTCCTGTTTTTGCTCACCCAGAAACGCTGGTGAAAGTAA
AAGATGCTGAAGATCAGTTGGGTGCACGAGTGGGTTACATCGAACTGGATCTCAACAGCGGTAAGATCCT
TGAGAGTTTTCGCCCCGAAGAACGTTTTCCAATGATGAGCACTTTTAAAGTTCTGCTATGTGGCGCGGTA
TTATCCCGTATTGACGCCGGGCAAGAGCAACTCGGTCGCCGCATACACTATTCTCAGAATGACTTGGTTG
AGTACTCACCAGTCACAGAAAAGCATCTTACGGATGGCATGACAGTAAGAGAATTATGCAGTGCTGCCAT
AACCATGAGTGATAACACTGCGGCCAACTTACTTCTGACAACGATCGGAGGACCGAAGGAGCTAACCGCT
TTTTTGCACAACATGGGGGATCATGTAACTCGCCTTGATCGTTGGGAACCGGAGCTGAATGAAGCCATAC
CAAACGACGAGCGTGACACCACGATGCCTGTAGCAATGGCAACAACGTTGCGCAAACTATTAACTGGCGA
ACTACTTACTCTAGCTTCCCGGCAACAATTAATAGACTGGATGGAGGCGGATAAAGTTGCAGGACCACTT
CTGCGCTCGGCCCTTCCGGCTGGCTGGTTTATTGCTGATAAATCTGGAGCCGGTGAGCGTGGGTCTCGCG
GTATCATTGCAGCACTGGGGCCAGATGGTAAGCCCTCCCGTATCGTAGTTATCTACACGACGGGGAGTCA
GGCAACTATGGATGAACGAAATAGACAGATCGCTGAGATAGGTGCCTCACTGATTAAGCATTGGTAACTG
TCAGACCAAGTTTACTCATATATACTTTAGATTGATTTAAAACTTCATTTTTAATTTAAAAGGATCTAGG
TGAAGATCCTTTTTGATAATCTCATGACCAAAATCCCTTAACGTGAGTTTTCGTTCCACTGAGCGTCAGA
CCCCGTAGAAAAGATCAAAGGATCTTCTTGAGATCCTTTTTTTCTGCGCGTAATCTGCTGCTTGCAAACA
AAAAAACCACCGCTACCAGCGGTGGTTTGTTTGCCGGATCAAGAGCTACCAACTCTTTTTCCGAAGGTAA
CTGGCTTCAGCAGAGCGCAGATACCAAATACTGTTCTTCTA
